>Addgene plasmid #142568 | TFORF0241 | addgene full sequence | sequence record 395989 | Addgene NGS Result
TTAATGTAGTCTTATGCAATACTCTTGTAGTCTTGCAACATGGTAACGATGAGTTAGCAACATGCCTTAC
AAGGAGAGAAAAAGCACCGTGCATGCCGATTGGTGGAAGTAAGGTGGTACGATCGTGCCTTATTAGGAAG
GCAACAGACGGGTCTGACATGGATTGGACGAACCACTGAATTGCCGCATTGCAGAGATATTGTATTTAAG
TGCCTAGCTCGATACATAAACGGGTCTCTCTGGTTAGACCAGATCTGAGCCTGGGAGCTCTCTGGCTAAC
TAGGGAACCCACTGCTTAAGCCTCAATAAAGCTTGCCTTGAGTGCTTCAAGTAGTGTGTGCCCGTCTGTT
GTGTGACTCTGGTAACTAGAGATCCCTCAGACCCTTTTAGTCAGTGTGGAAAATCTCTAGCAGTGGCGCC
CGAACAGGGACTTGAAAGCGAAAGGGAAACCAGAGGAGCTCTCTCGACGCAGGACTCGGCTTGCTGAAGC
GCGCACGGCAAGAGGCGAGGGGCGGCGACTGGTGAGTACGCCAAAAATTTTGACTAGCGGAGGCTAGAAG
GAGAGAGATGGGTGCGAGAGCGTCAGTATTAAGCGGGGGAGAATTAGATCGCGATGGGAAAAAATTCGGT
TAAGGCCAGGGGGAAAGAAAAAATATAAATTAAAACATATAGTATGGGCAAGCAGGGAGCTAGAACGATT
CGCAGTTAATCCTGGCCTGTTAGAAACATCAGAAGGCTGTAGACAAATACTGGGACAGCTACAACCATCC
CTTCAGACAGGATCAGAAGAACTTAGATCATTATATAATACAGTAGCAACCCTCTATTGTGTGCATCAAA
GGATAGAGATAAAAGACACCAAGGAAGCTTTAGACAAGATAGAGGAAGAGCAAAACAAAAGTAAGACCAC
CGCACAGCAAGCGGCCGCTGATCTTCAGACCTGGAGGAGGAGATATGAGGGACAATTGGAGAAGTGAATT
ATATAAATATAAAGTAGTAAAAATTGAACCATTAGGAGTAGCACCCACCAAGGCAAAGAGAAGAGTGGTG
CAGAGAGAAAAAAGAGCAGTGGGAATAGGAGCTTTGTTCCTTGGGTTCTTGGGAGCAGCAGGAAGCACTA
TGGGCGCAGCGTCAATGACGCTGACGGTACAGGCCAGACAATTATTGTCTGGTATAGTGCAGCAGCAGAA
CAATTTGCTGAGGGCTATTGAGGCGCAACAGCATCTGTTGCAACTCACAGTCTGGGGCATCAAGCAGCTC
CAGGCAAGAATCCTGGCTGTGGAAAGATACCTAAAGGATCAACAGCTCCTGGGGATTTGGGGTTGCTCTG
GAAAACTCATTTGCACCACTGCTGTGCCTTGGAATGCTAGTTGGAGTAATAAATCTCTGGAACAGATTTG
GAATCACACGACCTGGATGGAGTGGGACAGAGAAATTAACAATTACACAAGCTTAATACACTCCTTAATT
GAAGAATCGCAAAACCAGCAAGAAAAGAATGAACAAGAATTATTGGAATTAGATAAATGGGCAAGTTTGT
GGAATTGGTTTAACATAACAAATTGGCTGTGGTATATAAAATTATTCATAATGATAGTAGGAGGCTTGGT
AGGTTTAAGAATAGTTTTTGCTGTACTTTCTATAGTGAATAGAGTTAGGCAGGGATATTCACCATTATCG
TTTCAGACCCACCTCCCAACCCCGAGGGGACCCATGCATTGCATCTCAATTAGTCAGCAACCAGGTGTGG
AAAGTCCCCAGGCTCCCCAGCAGGCAGAAGTATGCAAAGCATGCGTCTCAATTAGTCAGCAACCATAGTC
CCGCCCCTAACTCCGCCCATCCCGCCCCTAACTCCGCCCAGTTCCGCCCATTCTCCGCCCCATGGCTGAC
TAATTTTTTTTATTTATGCAGAGGCCGAGGCCGCCTCGGCCTCTGAGCTATTCCAGAAGTAGTGAGGAGG
CTTTTTTGGAGGCCTAGGCTTTTGCAAAAAGCTTTCTAGAGGTACCACCGGAGCTTACCATGACCGAGTA
CAAGCCCACGGTGCGCCTCGCCACCCGCGACGACGTCCCCAGGGCCGTACGCACCCTCGCCGCCGCGTTC
GCCGACTACCCCGCCACGCGCCACACCGTCGATCCGGACCGCCACATCGAGCGGGTCACCGAGCTGCAAG
AACTCTTCCTCACGCGCGTCGGGCTCGACATCGGCAAGGTGTGGGTCGCGGACGACGGCGCCGCCGTGGC
GGTCTGGACCACGCCGGAGAGCGTCGAAGCGGGGGCGGTGTTCGCCGAGATCGGCCCGCGCATGGCCGAG
TTGAGCGGTTCCCGGCTGGCCGCGCAGCAACAGATGGAAGGCCTCCTGGCGCCGCACCGGCCCAAGGAGC
CCGCGTGGTTCCTGGCCACCGTCGGCGTCTCGCCCGACCACCAGGGCAAGGGTCTGGGCAGCGCCGTCGT
GCTCCCCGGAGTGGAGGCGGCCGAGCGCGCCGGGGTGCCCGCCTTCCTGGAGACCTCCGCGCCCCGCAAC
CTCCCCTTCTACGAGCGGCTCGGCTTCACCGTCACCGCCGACGTCGAGGTGCCCGAAGGACCGCGCACCT
GGTGCATGACCCGCAAGCCCGGTGCCAGTTAACGAATTCTAGATCTTGAGACAAATGGCAGTATTCATCC
ACAATTTTAAAAGAAAAGGGGGGATTGGGGGGTACAGTGCAGGGGAAAGAATAGTAGACATAATAGCAAC
AGACATACAAACTAAAGAATTACAAAAACAAATTACAAAAATTCAAAATTTTCGGGTTTATTACAGGGAC
AGCAGAGATCCACTTTGGCGCCGGCTCGAGGCCTGCAGGTGCAAAGATGGATAAAGTTTTAAACAGAGAG
GAATCTTTGCAGCTAATGGACCTTCTAGGTCTTGAAAGGAGTGGGAATTGGCTCCGGTGCCCGTCAGTGG
GCAGAGCGCACATCGCCCACAGTCCCCGAGAAGTTGGGGGGAGGGGTCGGCAATTGAACCGGTGCCTAGA
GAAGGTGGCGCGGGGTAAACTGGGAAAGTGATGTCGTGTACTGGCTCCGCCTTTTTCCCGAGGGTGGGGG
AGAACCGTATATAAGTGCAGTAGTCGCCGTGAACGTTCTTTTTCGCAACGGGTTTGCCGCCAGAACACAG
GTAAGTGCCGTGTGTGGTTCCCGCGGGCCTGGCCTCTTTACGGGTTATGGCCCTTGCGTGCCTTGAATTA
CTTCCACCTGGCTGCAGTACGTGATTCTTGATCCCGAGCTTCGGGTTGGAAGTGGGTGGGAGAGTTCGAG
GCCTTGCGCTTAAGGAGCCCCTTCGCCTCGTGCTTGAGTTGAGGCCTGGCCTGGGCGCTGGGGCCGCCGC
GTGCGAATCTGGTGGCACCTTCGCGCCTGTCTCGCTGCTTTCGATAAGTCTCTAGCCATTTAAAATTTTT
GATGACCTGCTGCGACGCTTTTTTTCTGGCAAGATAGTCTTGTAAATGCGGGCCAAGATCTGCACACTGG
TATTTCGGTTTTTGGGGCCGCGGGCGGCGACGGGGCCCGTGCGTCCCAGCGCACATGTTCGGCGAGGCGG
GGCCTGCGAGCGCGGCCACCGAGAATCGGACGGGGGTAGTCTCAAGCTGGCCGGCCTGCTCTGGTGCCTG
GCCTCGCGCCGCCGTGTATCGCCCCGCCCTGGGCGGCAAGGCTGGCCCGGTCGGCACCAGTTGCGTGAGC
GGAAAGATGGCCGCTTCCCGGCCCTGCTGCAGGGAGCTCAAAATGGAGGACGCGGCGCTCGGGAGAGCGG
GCGGGTGAGTCACCCACACAAAGGAAAAGGGCCTTTCCGTCCTCAGCCGTCGCTTCATGTGACTCCACGG
AGTACCGGGCGCCGTCCAGGCACCTCGATTAGTTCTCGAGCTTTTGGAGTACGTCGTCTTTAGGTTGGGG
GGAGGGGTTTTATGCGATGGAGTTTCCCCACACTGAGTGGGTGGAGACTGAAGTTAGGCCAGCTTGGCAC
TTGATGTAATTCTCCTTGGAATTTGCCCTTTTTGAGTTTGGATCTTGGTTCATTCTCAAGCCTCAGACAG
TGGTTCAAAGTTTTTTTCTTCCATTTCAGGTGTCGTGAGGCTAGCACCGCCACCATGGCAGCCATCAACC
CGTGGGCCTCCTGGGGTGCCCTTACGGACCAATCTTGGGGGATGACAGCTGTTGACCCATGGGCCTCCTG
GGCTCTGTGTCCTCAGTATCCTGCCTGGCACGTGGAGGGAAGCCTGGAGGAGGGGAGGAGGGCCACTGGG
CTCCCAGCAGCCCAGGTTCAGGAACCAGTGACCTTCAAGGACGTGGCCGTGGACTTCACCCAAGAAGAGT
GGGGGCAGCTGGACCTTGTTCAGAGGACCCTGTACCGTGATGTGATGCTGGAGACCTATGGTCACCTGCT
CTCTGTGGGAAATCAGATTGCCAAGCCTGAGGTCATCTCCCTGTTGGAGCAAGGAGAAGAGCCGTGGTCA
GTGGAGCAGGCATGTCCTCAACGCACTTGTCCAGAATGGGTGAGAAATCTTGAAAGCAAAGCATTGATCC
CAGCACAGAGCATTTTTGAGGAAGAACAATCCCATGGCATGAAGTTGGAAAGATATATATGGGATGATCC
TTGGTTCTCCAGGTTAGAAGTTTTGGGATGTAAAGACCAATTAGAAATGTACCACATGAACCAGAGTACA
GCTATGAGGCAGATGGTCTTCATGCAAAAGCAAGTACTATCCCAGAGAAGCTCTGAATTCTGTGGACTTG
GGGCAGAGTTTAGCCAGAACTTAAACTTTGTTCCATCTCAGAGAGTTTCTCAGATAGAACATTTCTATAA
GCCTGATACACATGCTCAAAGTTGGAGATGTGACTCAGCCATAATGTATGCAGATAAGGTTACCTGTGAA
AATAATGATTATGACAAAACTGTTTATCAGTCCATTCAACCTATTTACCCTGCAAGAATACAAACTGGAG
ATAATCTTTTCAAATGTACTGATGCTGTTAAATCTTTCAATCATATAATACATTTTGGTGATCATAAAGG
AATTCACACAGGAGAAAAACTCTATGAATATAAGGAATGCCATCAAATCTTTAACCAGAGCCCATCATTT
AATGAACACCCAAGGCTTCATGTTGGAGAAAACCAGTATAATTACAAAGAATATGAGAATATCTTTTATT
TCTCATCCTTTATGGAACATCAAAAAATTGGTACTGTAGAGAAAGCGTATAAATACAATGAATGGGAGAA
AGTCTTTGGGTATGACTCTTTCCTTACTCAACATACAAGCACTTACACTGCAGAGAAACCCTATGACTAC
AATGAATGTGGGACGTCTTTCATCTGGAGCTCTTACCTTATTCAACATAAGAAAACTCATACTGGAGAAA
AACCCTATGAATGTGATAAATGTGGAAAAGTTTTTAGGAATCGCTCAGCCCTTACGAAACATGAACGGAC
TCACACTGGAATAAAACCCTATGAATGTAATAAATGTGGAAAAGCCTTCAGCTGGAATTCTCATCTTATT
GTACATAAGAGAATTCATACAGGAGAAAAACCTTATGTTTGTAATGAGTGTGGGAAATCTTTCAACTGGA
ACTCTCATCTTATTGGACATCAGAGGACTCATACAGGAGAGAAACCTTTTGAATGTACTGAATGTGGGAA
ATCATTCAGCTGGAGCTCCCATCTTATTGCCCATATGAGAATGCATACTGGAGAGAAACCCTTTAAATGT
GATGAATGTGAAAAAGCTTTTAGGGACTACTCAGCCCTTAGTAAACATGAAAGAACTCATTCTGGAGCAA
AACCATATAAATGTACTGAATGTGGAAAATCCTTCAGCTGGAGCTCCCATCTTATTGCCCATCAGAGAAC
TCACACGGGAGAGAAACCATATAACTGTCAGGAATGTGGCAAAGCATTCAGAGAACGCTCAGCCCTCACT
AAACATGAGATAATTCATTCTGGAATTAAGCCCTATGAATGTAATAAATGTGGAAAATCCTGTAGCCAGA
TGGCTCACCTTGTTAGACATCAAAGGACTCATACTGGAGAAAAACCCTATGAATGCAATAAATGTGGAAA
ATCCTTCAGTCAGAGCTGTCACCTTGTTGCTCATCGGAGAATTCACACTGGTGAGAAACCCTATAAATGT
AATCAGTGTGAAAGATCCTTTAACTGTAGTTCTCACCTCATTGCACACCGGAGAACTCATACTGGAGAGA
AACCATACAGGTGTAATGAATGTGGGAAAGCATTTAATGAGAGTTCATCCCTTATTGTACACCTAAGAAA
CCATACTGGAGAAAAGCCCTACAAATGTAATCATTGTGAAAAAGCATTTTGTAAGAATTCTTCCCTTATT
ATTCATCAGAGAATGCATAGTGGAGAGAAACGCTTTATATGCAGTGAATGTGGAAAAGCCTTTAGTGGTC
ACTCAGCCCTACTTCAACACCAGAGAAATCACAGTGAAGAGAAACTGAATTAGTAATGAACTAGTCCGTA
ACTTGAAAGTATTTCGATTTCTTGGCTTTATATATCTTGTGGAAAGGACGATTATCCTCCATTATTCGCG
AGTCCACGCGTTAAGTCGACAATCAACCTCTGGATTACAAAATTTGTGAAAGATTGACTGGTATTCTTAA
CTATGTTGCTCCTTTTACGCTATGTGGATACGCTGCTTTAATGCCTTTGTATCATGCTATTGCTTCCCGT
ATGGCTTTCATTTTCTCCTCCTTGTATAAATCCTGGTTGCTGTCTCTTTATGAGGAGTTGTGGCCCGTTG
TCAGGCAACGTGGCGTGGTGTGCACTGTGTTTGCTGACGCAACCCCCACTGGTTGGGGCATTGCCACCAC
CTGTCAGCTCCTTTCCGGGACTTTCGCTTTCCCCCTCCCTATTGCCACGGCGGAACTCATCGCCGCCTGC
CTTGCCCGCTGCTGGACAGGGGCTCGGCTGTTGGGCACTGACAATTCCGTGGTGTTGTCGGGGAAATCAT
CGTCCTTTCCTTGGCTGCTCGCCTGTGTTGCCACCTGGATTCTGCGCGGGACGTCCTTCTGCTACGTCCC
TTCGGCCCTCAATCCAGCGGACCTTCCTTCCCGCGGCCTGCTGCCGGCTCTGCGGCCTCTTCCGCGTCTT
CGCCTTCGCCCTCAGACGAGTCGGATCTCCCTTTGGGCCGCCTCCCCGCGTCGACTTTAAGACCAATGAC
TTACAAGGCAGCTGTAGATCTTAGCCACTTTTTAAAAGAAAAGGGGGGACTGGAAGGGCTAATTCACTCC
CAACGAAGACAAGATCTGCTTTTTGCTTGTACTGGGTCTCTCTGGTTAGACCAGATCTGAGCCTGGGAGC
TCTCTGGCTAACTAGGGAACCCACTGCTTAAGCCTCAATAAAGCTTGCCTTGAGTGCTTCAAGTAGTGTG
TGCCCGTCTGTTGTGTGACTCTGGTAACTAGAGATCCCTCAGACCCTTTTAGTCAGTGTGGAAAATCTCT
AGCAGTACGTATAGTAGTTCATGTCATCTTATTATTCAGTATTTATAACTTGCAAAGAAATGAATATCAG
AGAGTGAGAGGAACTTGTTTATTGCAGCTTATAATGGTTACAAATAAAGCAATAGCATCACAAATTTCAC
AAATAAAGCATTTTTTTCACTGCATTCTAGTTGTGGTTTGTCCAAACTCATCAATGTATCTTATCATGTC
TGGCTCTAGCTATCCCGCCCCTAACTCCGCCCATCCCGCCCCTAACTCCGCCCAGTTCCGCCCATTCTCC
GCCCCATGGCTGACTAATTTTTTTTATTTATGCAGAGGCCGAGGCCGCCTCGGCCTCTGAGCTATTCCAG
AAGTAGTGAGGAGGCTTTTTTGGAGGCCTAGGGACGTACCCAATTCGCCCTATAGTGAGTCGTATTACGC
GCGCTCACTGGCCGTCGTTTTACAACGTCGTGACTGGGAAAACCCTGGCGTTACCCAACTTAATCGCCTT
GCAGCACATCCCCCTTTCGCCAGCTGGCGTAATAGCGAAGAGGCCCGCACCGATCGCCCTTCCCAACAGT
TGCGCAGCCTGAATGGCGAATGGG
[124 nt withheld, positions 8075-8198]
C
[91 nt withheld, positions 8200-8290]
A
[49 nt withheld, positions 8292-8340]
CCTTTGACGTTGGAGTCCACGTTCTTT
[37 nt withheld, positions 8368-8404]
ACCCTATCTCGGTCTATTCTTTTGATTTATAAGGGATTTTGCCGATTTCGGCCTATTGGTTAAAAAATGA
GCTGATTTAACAAAAATTTAACGCGAATTTTAACAAAATATTAACGCTTACAATTTAGGTGGCACTTTTC
GGGGAAATGTGCGCGGAACCCCTATTTGTTTATTTTTCTAAATACATTCAAATATGTATCCGCTCATGAG
ACAATAACCCTGATAAATGCTTCAATAATATTGAAAAAGGAAGAGTATGAGTATTCAACATTTCCGTGTC
GCCCTTATTCCCTTTTTTGCGGCATTTTGCCTTCCTGTTTTTGCTCACCCAGAAACGCTGGTGAAAGTAA
AAGATGCTGAAGATCAGTTGGGTGCACGAGTGGGTTACATCGAACTGGATCTCAACAGCGGTAAGATCCT
TGAGAGTTTTCGCCCCGAAGAACGTTTTCCAATGATGAGCACTTTTAAAGTTCTGCTATGTGGCGCGGTA
TTATCCCGTATTGACGCCGGGCAAGAGCAACTCGGTCGCCGCATACACTATTCTCAGAATGACTTGGTTG
AGTACTCACCAGTCACAGAAAAGCATCTTACGGATGGCATGACAGTAAGAGAATTATGCAGTGCTGCCAT
AACCATGAGTGATAACACTGCGGCCAACTTACTTCTGACAACGATCGGAGGACCGAAGGAGCTAACCGCT
TTTTTGCACAACATGGGGGATCATGTAACTCGCCTTGATCGTTGGGAACCGGAGCTGAATGAAGCCATAC
CAAACGACGAGCGTGACACCACGATGCCTGTAGCAATGGCAACAACGTTGCGCAAACTATTAACTGGCGA
ACTACTTACTCTAGCTTCCCGGCAACAATTAATAGACTGGATGGAGGCGGATAAAGTTGCAGGACCACTT
CTGCGCTCGGCCCTTCCGGCTGGCTGGTTTATTGCTGATAAATCTGGAGCCGGTGAGCGTGGGTCTCGCG
GTATCATTGCAGCACTGGGGCCAGATGGTAAGCCCTCCCGTATCGTAGTTATCTACACGACGGGGAGTCA
GGCAACTATGGATGAACGAAATAGACAGATCGCTGAGATAGGTGCCTCACTGATTAAGCATTGGTAACTG
TCAGACCAAGTTTACTCATATATACTTTAGATTGATTTAAAACTTCATTTTTAATTTAAAAGGATCTAGG
TGAAGATCCTTTTTGATAATCTCATGACCAAAATCCCTTAACGTGAGTTTTCGTTCCACTGAGCGTCAGA
CCCCGTAGAAAAGATCAAAGGATCTTCTTGAGATCCTTTTTTTCTGCGCGTAATCTGCTGCTTGCAAACA
AAAAAACCACCGCTACCAGCGGTGGTTTGTTTGCCGGATCAAGAGCTACCAACTCTTTTTCCGAAGGTAA
CTGGCTTCAGCAGAGCGCAGATACCAAATACTGTTCTTCTAGTGTAGCCGTAGTTAGGCCACCACTTCAA
GAACTCTGTAGCACCGCCTACATACCTCGCTCTGCTAATCCTGTTACCAGTGGCTGCTGCCAGTGGCGAT
AAGTCGTGTCTTACCGGGTTGGACTCAAGACGATAGTTACCGGATAAGGCGCAGCGGTCGGGCTGAACGG
GGGGTTCGTGCACACAGCCCAGCTTGGAGCGAACGACCTACACCGAACTGAGATACCTACAGCGTGAGCT
ATGAGAAAGCGCCACGCTTCCCGAAGGGAGAAAGGCGGACAGGTATCCGGTAAGCGGCAGGGTCGGAACA
GGAGAGCGCACGAGGGAGCTTCCAGGGGGAAACGCCTGGTATCTTTATAGTCCTGTCGGGTTTCGCCACC
TCTGACTTGAGCGTCGATTTTTGTGATGCTCGTCAGGGGGGCGGAGCCTATGGAAAAACGCCAGCAACGC
GGCCTTTTTACGGTTCCTGGCCTTTTGCTGGCCTTTTGCTCACATGTTCTTTCCTGCGTTATCCCCTGAT
TCTGTGGATAACCGTATTACCGCCTTTGAGTGAGCTGATACCGCTCGCCGCAGCCGAACGACCGAGCGCA
GCGAGTCAGTGAGCGAGGAAGCGGAAGAGCGCCCAATACGCAAACCGCCTCTCCCCGCGCGTTGGCCGAT
TCATTAATGCAGCTGGCACGACAGGTTTCCCGACTGGAAAGCGGGCAGTGAGCGCAACGCAATTAATGTG
AGTTAGCTCACTCATTAGGCACCCCAGGCTTTACACTTTATGCTTCCGGCTCGTATGTTGTGTGGAATTG
TGAGCGGATAACAATTTCACACAGGAAACAGCTATGACCATGATTACGCCAAGCGCGCAATTAACCCTCA
CTAAAGGGAACAAAAGCTGGAGCTGCAAGC
Features (pLannotate 1.2.2; 31 found; start..end, strand, type, name):
      5..231     +  promoter       RSV promoter: Rous sarcoma virus enhancer/promoter
    232..412     +  LTR            5' LTR (truncated): truncated 5' long terminal repeat (LTR) from HIV-1
    459..584     +  misc_feature   HIV-1 Ψ: packaging signal of human immunodeficiency virus type 1
    568..931     +  CDS            HIV-1 gag (fragment): gag protein from human immunodeficiency virus 1; gag
   1077..1310    +  misc_feature   RRE: The Rev response element (RRE) of HIV-1 allows for Rev-dependent mRNA export from the nucleus to the cytoplasm.
   1687..1713    +  CDS            Rev (fragment): human immunodeficiency virus 1 (HIV-1) Rev protein; rev; enhances nuclear export of unspliced and incompletely spliced viral mRNAs
   1720..1743    +  promoter       SV40 promoter (fragment): SV40 early promoter
   1744..1815    +  promoter       SV40 promoter (fragment): SV40 enhancer and early promoter
   1839..1974    +  rep_origin     SV40 ori: SV40 origin of replication
   2020..2616    +  CDS            PuroR (fragment): puromycin N-acetyltransferase; pac from Streptomyces; confers resistance to puromycin
   2665..2782    +  misc_feature   cPPT/CTS: central polypurine tract and central termination sequence of HIV-1
   2847..2913    +  CDS            small t antigen (fragment): SV40 (simian virus 40) small t antigen
   2920..4098    +  promoter       EF-1α promoter: strong constitutive promoter for human elongation factor EF-1α
   4115..5299    +  CDS            ZNF606 (fragment): ZN606_HUMAN - Also known as KIAA1852, ZNF328. Experimental evidence at transcript level: Swiss-Prot protein existence level 2. May act as a transcriptional repressor. From Homo sapiens (Human).
   6506..6559    +  promoter       U6 promoter (fragment): RNA polymerase III promoter for human U6 snRNA
   6601..7189    +  misc_feature   WPRE: woodchuck hepatitis virus posttranscriptional regulatory element
   7240..7259    +  misc_feature   cPPT/CTS (fragment): central polypurine tract and central termination sequence of HIV-1
   7261..7494    +  LTR            3' LTR (ΔU3): self-inactivating 3' long terminal repeat (LTR) from HIV-1
   7572..7693    +  polyA_signal   SV40 poly(A) signal: SV40 polyadenylation signal
   7733..7868    +  rep_origin     SV40 ori: SV40 origin of replication
   7889..7907    -  promoter       T7 promoter: promoter for bacteriophage T7 RNA polymerase
   7915..8070    +  CDS            lacZα (fragment): LacZα fragment of β-galactosidase; lacZ fragment
   8075..8503    +  rep_origin     f1 ori (sequence partly withheld): f1 bacteriophage origin of replication; arrow indicates direction of (+) strand synthesis
   8556..8660    +  promoter       AmpR promoter: bla
   8661..9521    +  CDS            AmpR: β-lactamase; bla; confers resistance to ampicillin, carbenicillin, and related antibiotics
   9692..10280   +  rep_origin     ori: high-copy-number ColE1/pMB1/pBR322/pUC origin of replication
  10463..10555   +  CDS            lacI (fragment): lac repressor; lacI; The lac repressor binds to the lac operator to inhibit transcription in E. coli. This inhibition can be relieved by adding lactose or isopropyl-β-D-thiogalactopyranoside (IPTG).
  10568..10589   +  protein_bind   CAP binding site: CAP binding activates transcription in the presence of cAMP. E. coli catabolite activator protein
  10604..10634   +  promoter       lac promoter: promoter for the E. coli lac operon
  10638..10660   +  protein_bind   lac operator (fragment): The lac repressor binds to the lac operator to inhibit transcription in E. coli. This inhibition can be relieved by adding lactose or isopropyl-β-D-thiogalactopyranoside (IPTG). lac repressor encoded by lacI
  10703..10721   +  promoter       T3 promoter: promoter for bacteriophage T3 RNA polymerase
