[The description below was written by a language model from this plasmid's Addgene catalogue record and pLannotate feature annotations shown in this document.]
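Description:
TFORF0241 is a lentiviral mammalian expression plasmid built on the pLX_TRC317 backbone, one member of a barcoded library of human transcription factor open reading frames. It carries human ZNF606 (also known as ZNF328), a zinc finger protein annotated as a possible transcriptional repressor, as a synthesized ORF of about 2.5 kb under the strong constitutive EF-1α promoter. The automated annotation labels only the first ~1.2 kb downstream of the promoter as ZNF606. The remaining unannotated stretch before the WPRE presumably holds the rest of the ORF and the unique 24-bp barcode described in the catalogue entry, although the barcode is not marked in the feature table. A short U6 promoter fragment is also annotated just upstream of the WPRE; the record does not state its function.

The transfer cassette has a third-generation, self-inactivating design. An RSV promoter fused to a truncated HIV-1 5' LTR drives genomic RNA production in packaging cells, followed by the Ψ packaging signal, a gag fragment, the RRE for Rev-dependent nuclear export and a cPPT/CTS. The cassette ends with a WPRE to enhance transcript expression and a ΔU3 3' LTR. An SV40 promoter-driven puromycin N-acetyltransferase cassette sits upstream of the EF-1α unit and allows selection of transduced cells. In bacteria the plasmid is maintained through a high-copy ColE1/pUC origin and ampicillin resistance; an f1 origin and residual lac, T7 and T3 elements are also present. The depositor notes that the plasmid can recombine.

The construct is intended for overexpressing ZNF606 in mammalian cells, alone or in pooled screens. In pooled screens, the barcode identifies which transcription factor each cell received, as in studies of directed differentiation.
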