Addgene plasmid #142568: TFORF0241
Purpose: Lentiviral vector for overexpressing transcription factor ORFs with unique 24-bp barcodes. Barcodes facilitate identification of transcription factors in pooled screens.
Depositing lab: Feng Zhang. Depositing organization: Broad Institute. Publication: A transcription factor atlas of directed differentiation. Joung J, Ma S, Tay T, Geiger-Schuller KR, Kirchgatterer PC, Verdine VK, Guo B, Arias-Garcia MA, Allen WE, Singh A, Kuksenko O, Abudayyeh OO, Gootenberg JS, Fu Z, Macrae RK, Buenrostro JD, Regev A, Zhang F. Cell. 2023 Jan 5;186(1):209-229.e26. doi: 10.1016/j.cell.2022.11.026. PubMed 36608654.
Backbone
  Vector backbone: pLX_TRC317
  Backbone manufacturer: Broad Institute Genetic Perturbation Platform
  Backbone size w/o insert (bp): 8264
  Vector type: Mammalian Expression, Lentiviral
  Selectable markers: Puromycin
Growth in bacteria
  Bacterial resistance: Ampicillin, 100 μg/mL
  Growth temperature: 37°C
  Growth strain: NEB Stable
  Copy number: High Copy
Gene/Insert
  Gene/Insert name: ZNF606
  Species: H. sapiens (human)
  Insert size (bp): 2480
  Entrez Gene: ZNF606 (a.k.a. ZNF328)
  Promoter: EF1a
  Cloning method: Unknown
  Sequencing primers: 5′ GGGTGGAGACTGAAGTTAGGCCAG; 3′ CACATAGCGTAAAAGGAGCAACATAG
Terms and licenses: Academic/Nonprofit Terms; Industry Terms: Not Available to Industry
Depositor comments: NM_025027,XM_005259276,ENST00000341164 . The transcription factor ORF portion of this plasmid was synthesized by Genewiz. Please test multiple small colonies in case of plasmid recombination. To make this collection available in a timely manner, a portion of this collection was not fully sequenced by Addgene. If an Addgene verified full plasmid sequence is not available, please contact us prior to placing an order to request the full sequence.
How to cite: TFORF0241 was a gift from Feng Zhang (Addgene plasmid # 142568 ; http://n2t.net/addgene:142568 ; RRID:Addgene_142568)
