>Addgene plasmid #142568 | TFORF0241 | depositor partial sequence | sequence record 279842 | Insert
ACCGCCACCATGGCAGCCATCAACCCGTGGGCCTCCTGGGGTGCCCTTACGGACCAATCTTGGGGGATGA
CAGCTGTTGACCCATGGGCCTCCTGGGCTCTGTGTCCTCAGTATCCTGCCTGGCACGTGGAGGGAAGCCT
GGAGGAGGGGAGGAGGGCCACTGGGCTCCCAGCAGCCCAGGTTCAGGAACCAGTGACCTTCAAGGACGTG
GCCGTGGACTTCACCCAAGAAGAGTGGGGGCAGCTGGACCTTGTTCAGAGGACCCTGTACCGTGATGTGA
TGCTGGAGACCTATGGTCACCTGCTCTCTGTGGGAAATCAGATTGCCAAGCCTGAGGTCATCTCCCTGTT
GGAGCAAGGAGAAGAGCCGTGGTCAGTGGAGCAGGCATGTCCTCAACGCACTTGTCCAGAATGGGTGAGA
AATCTTGAAAGCAAAGCATTGATCCCAGCACAGAGCATTTTTGAGGAAGAACAATCCCATGGCATGAAGT
TGGAAAGATATATATGGGATGATCCTTGGTTCTCCAGGTTAGAAGTTTTGGGATGTAAAGACCAATTAGA
AATGTACCACATGAACCAGAGTACAGCTATGAGGCAGATGGTCTTCATGCAAAAGCAAGTACTATCCCAG
AGAAGCTCTGAATTCTGTGGACTTGGGGCAGAGTTTAGCCAGAACTTAAACTTTGTTCCATCTCAGAGAG
TTTCTCAGATAGAACATTTCTATAAGCCTGATACACATGCTCAAAGTTGGAGATGTGACTCAGCCATAAT
GTATGCAGATAAGGTTACCTGTGAAAATAATGATTATGACAAAACTGTTTATCAGTCCATTCAACCTATT
TACCCTGCAAGAATACAAACTGGAGATAATCTTTTCAAATGTACTGATGCTGTTAAATCTTTCAATCATA
TAATACATTTTGGTGATCATAAAGGAATTCACACAGGAGAAAAACTCTATGAATATAAGGAATGCCATCA
AATCTTTAACCAGAGCCCATCATTTAATGAACACCCAAGGCTTCATGTTGGAGAAAACCAGTATAATTAC
AAAGAATATGAGAATATCTTTTATTTCTCATCCTTTATGGAACATCAAAAAATTGGTACTGTAGAGAAAG
CGTATAAATACAATGAATGGGAGAAAGTCTTTGGGTATGACTCTTTCCTTACTCAACATACAAGCACTTA
CACTGCAGAGAAACCCTATGACTACAATGAATGTGGGACGTCTTTCATCTGGAGCTCTTACCTTATTCAA
CATAAGAAAACTCATACTGGAGAAAAACCCTATGAATGTGATAAATGTGGAAAAGTTTTTAGGAATCGCT
CAGCCCTTACGAAACATGAACGGACTCACACTGGAATAAAACCCTATGAATGTAATAAATGTGGAAAAGC
CTTCAGCTGGAATTCTCATCTTATTGTACATAAGAGAATTCATACAGGAGAAAAACCTTATGTTTGTAAT
GAGTGTGGGAAATCTTTCAACTGGAACTCTCATCTTATTGGACATCAGAGGACTCATACAGGAGAGAAAC
CTTTTGAATGTACTGAATGTGGGAAATCATTCAGCTGGAGCTCCCATCTTATTGCCCATATGAGAATGCA
TACTGGAGAGAAACCCTTTAAATGTGATGAATGTGAAAAAGCTTTTAGGGACTACTCAGCCCTTAGTAAA
CATGAAAGAACTCATTCTGGAGCAAAACCATATAAATGTACTGAATGTGGAAAATCCTTCAGCTGGAGCT
CCCATCTTATTGCCCATCAGAGAACTCACACGGGAGAGAAACCATATAACTGTCAGGAATGTGGCAAAGC
ATTCAGAGAACGCTCAGCCCTCACTAAACATGAGATAATTCATTCTGGAATTAAGCCCTATGAATGTAAT
AAATGTGGAAAATCCTGTAGCCAGATGGCTCACCTTGTTAGACATCAAAGGACTCATACTGGAGAAAAAC
CCTATGAATGCAATAAATGTGGAAAATCCTTCAGTCAGAGCTGTCACCTTGTTGCTCATCGGAGAATTCA
CACTGGTGAGAAACCCTATAAATGTAATCAGTGTGAAAGATCCTTTAACTGTAGTTCTCACCTCATTGCA
CACCGGAGAACTCATACTGGAGAGAAACCATACAGGTGTAATGAATGTGGGAAAGCATTTAATGAGAGTT
CATCCCTTATTGTACACCTAAGAAACCATACTGGAGAAAAGCCCTACAAATGTAATCATTGTGAAAAAGC
ATTTTGTAAGAATTCTTCCCTTATTATTCATCAGAGAATGCATAGTGGAGAGAAACGCTTTATATGCAGT
GAATGTGGAAAAGCCTTTAGTGGTCACTCAGCCCTACTTCAACACCAGAGAAATCACAGTGAAGAGAAAC
TGAATTAGTAATGAACTAGTCCGTAACTTGAAAGTATTTCGATTTCTTGGCTTTATATATCTTGTGGAAA
GGACGATTATCCTCCATTATTCGCGAGTCC
