>Addgene plasmid #142568 | TFORF0241 | depositor partial sequence | sequence record 279843 | Barcode
TTATCCTCCATTATTCGCGAGTCC
